>Addgene plasmid #82946 | pDONR223_ABCB9_WT_V5 | addgene full sequence | sequence record 162610 | Addgene NGS Result
GGCAGTTCCCTACTCTCGCGTTAACGCTAGCATGGATGTTTTCCCAGTCACGACGTTGTAAAACGACGGC
CAGTCTTAAGCTCGGGCCCCAAATAATGATTTTATTTTGACTGATAGTGACCTGTTCGTTGCAACAAATT
GATGAGCAATGCTTTTTTATAATGCCAACTTTGTACAAAAAAGTTGGCATGCGGCTGTGGAAGGCGGTGG
TGGTGACTTTGGCCTTCATGAGTGTGGACATCTGCGTGACCACGGCCATCTATGTCTTCAGCCACCTGGA
CCGCAGCCTCCTGGAGGACATCCGCCACTTCAACATCTTTGACTCGGTGCTGGATCTCTGGGCAGCCTGC
CTGTACCGCAGCTGCCTGCTGCTGGGAGCCACCATTGGTGTGGCCAAGAACAGTGCGCTGGGGCCCCGGC
GGCTGCGGGCCTCGTGGCTGGTCATCACCCTCGTGTGCCTCTTCGTGGGCATCTATGCCATGGTGAAGCT
GCTGCTCTTCTCAGAGGTGCGCAGGCCCATCCGGGACCCCTGGTTTTGGGCCCTGTTCGTGTGGACGTAC
ATTTCACTCGGCGCATCCTTCCTGCTCTGGTGGCTGCTGTCCACCGTGCGGCCAGGCACCCAGGCCCTGG
AGCCAGGGGCGGCCACCGAGGCTGAGGGCTTCCCTGGGAGCGGCCGGCCACCGCCCGAGCAGGCGTCTGG
GGCCACGCTGCAGAAGCTGCTCTCCTACACCAAGCCCGACGTGGCCTTCCTCGTGGCCGCCTCCTTCTTC
CTCATCGTGGCAGCTCTGGGAGAGACCTTCCTGCCCTACTACACGGGCCGCGCCATTGATGGCATCGTCA
TCCAGAAAAGCATGGATCAGTTCAGCACGGCTGTCGTCATCGTGTGCCTGCTGGCCATTGGCAGCTCATT
TGCCGCAGGTATTCGGGGCGGCATTTTTACCCTCATATTTGCCAGACTGAACATTCGCCTTCGAAACTGT
CTCTTCCGCTCACTGGTGTCCCAGGAGACAAGCTTCTTTGATGAGAACCGCACAGGGGACCTCATCTCCC
GCCTGACCTCGGACACCACCATGGTCAGCGACCTGGTCTCCCAGAACATCAATGTCTTCCTGCGGAACAC
AGTCAAGGTCACGGGCGTGGTGGTCTTCATGTTCAGCCTCTCATGGCAGCTCTCCTTGGTCACCTTCATG
GGCTTCCCCATCATCATGATGGTGTCCAACATCTACGGCAAGTACTACAAGAGGCTCTCCAAAGAGGTCC
AGAATGCCCTGGCCAGAGCGAGCAACACGGCGGAGGAGACCATCAGTGCCATGAAGACTGTCCGGAGCTT
CGCCAATGAGGAGGAGGAGGCAGAGGTGTACCTGCGGAAGCTGCAGCAGGTGTACAAGCTGAACAGGAAG
GAGGCAGCTGCCTACATGTACTACGTCTGGGGCAGCGGGCTCACACTGCTGGTGGTCCAGGTCAGCATCC
TCTACTACGGGGGCCACCTTGTCATCTCAGGCCAGATGACCAGCGGCAACCTCATCGCCTTCATCATCTA
CGAGTTTGTCCTGGGAGATTGTATGGAGTCCGTGGGCTCCGTCTACAGTGGCCTGATGCAGGGAGTGGGG
GCTGCTGAGAAGGTGTTCGAGTTCATCGACCGGCAGCCGACCATGGTGCACGATGGCAGCTTGGCCCCCG
ACCACCTGGAGGGCCGGGTGGACTTTGAGAATGTGACCTTCACCTACCGCACTCGGCCCCACACCCAGGT
CCTGCAGAATGTCTCCTTCAGCCTGTCCCCCGGCAAGGTGACGGCCCTGGTGGGGCCCTCGGGCAGTGGG
AAGAGCTCCTGTGTCAACATCCTGGAGAACTTCTACCCCCTGGAGGGGGGCCGGGTGCTGCTGGACGGCA
AGCCCATCAGCGCCTACGACCACAAGTACTTGCACCGTGTGGTATGTGCACGGGCCTGGGCCACACTTCT
CCGCCCTTTCTGCATCTACCCAACTTTCTTGTACAAAGTTGGCATTATAAGAAAGCATTGCTTATCAATT
TGTTGCAACGAACAGGTCACTATCAGTCAAAATAAAATCATTATTTGCCATCCAGCTGATATCCCCTATA
GTGAGTCGTATTACATGGTCATAGCTGTTTCCTGGCAGCTCTGGCCCGTGTCTCAAAATCTCTGATGTTA
CATTGCACAAGATAAAAATATATCATCATGCCTCCTCTAGACCAGCCAGGACAGAAATGCCTCGACTTCG
CTGCTACCCAAGGTTGCCGGGTGACGCACACCGTGGAAACGGATGAAGGCACGAACCCAGTGGACATAAG
CCTGTTCGGTTCGTAAGCTGTAATGCAAGTAGCGTATGCGCTCACGCAACTGGTCCAGAACCTTGACCGA
ACGCAGCGGTGGTAACGGCGCAGTGGCGGTTTTCATGGCTTGTTATGACTGTTTTTTTGGGGTACAGTCT
ATGCCTCGGGCATCCAAGCAGCAAGCGCGTTACGCCGTGGGTCGATGTTTGATGTTATGGAGCAGCAACG
ATGTTACGCAGCAGGGCAGTCGCCCTAAAACAAAGTTAAACATTATGAGGGAAGCGGTGATCGCCGAAGT
ATCGACTCAACTATCAGAGGTAGTTGGCGTCATCGAGCGCCATCTCGAACCGACGTTGCTGGCCGTACAT
TTGTACGGCTCCGCAGTGGATGGCGGCCTGAAGCCACACAGTGATATTGATTTGCTGGTTACGGTGACCG
TAAGGCTTGATGAAACAACGCGGCGAGCTTTGATCAACGACCTTTTGGAAACTTCGGCTTCCCCTGGAGA
GAGCGAGATTCTCCGCGCTGTAGAAGTCACCATTGTTGTGCACGACGACATCATTCCGTGGCGTTATCCA
GCTAAGCGCGAACTGCAATTTGGAGAATGGCAGCGCAATGACATTCTTGCAGGTATCTTCGAGCCAGCCA
CGATCGACATTGATCTGGCTATCTTGCTGACAAAAGCAAGAGAACATAGCGTTGCCTTGGTAGGTCCAGC
GGCGGAGGAACTCTTTGATCCGGTTCCTGAACAGGATCTATTTGAGGCGCTAAATGAAACCTTAACGCTA
TGGAACTCGCCGCCCGACTGGGCTGGCGATGAGCGAAATGTAGTGCTTACGTTGTCCCGCATTTGGTACA
GCGCAGTAACCGGCAAAATCGCGCCGAAGGATGTCGCTGCCGACTGGGCAATGGAGCGCCTGCCGGCCCA
GTATCAGCCCGTCATACTTGAAGCTAGACAGGCTTATCTTGGACAAGAAGAAGATCGCTTGGCCTCGCGC
GCAGATCAGTTGGAAGAATTTGTCCACTACGTGAAAGGCGAGATCACCAAGGTAGTCGGCAAATAACCCT
CGAGCCACCCATGACCAAAATCCCTTAACGTGAGTTACGCGTCGTTCCACTGAGCGTCAGACCCCGTAGA
AAAGATCAAAGGATCTTCTTGAGATCCTTTTTTTCTGCGCGTAATCTGCTGCTTGCAAACAAAAAAACCA
CCGCTACCAGCGGTGGTTTGTTTGCCGGATCAAGAGCTACCAACTCTTTTTCCGAAGGTAACTGGCTTCA
GCAGAGCGCAGATACCAAATACTGTTCTTCTAGTGTAGCCGTAGTTAGGCCACCACTTCAAGAACTCTGT
AGCACCGCCTACATACCTCGCTCTGCTAATCCTGTTACCAGTGGCTGCTGCCAGTGGCGATAAGTCGTGT
CTTACCGGGTTGGACTCAAGACGATAGTTACCGGATAAGGCGCAGCGGTCGGGCTGAACGGGGGGTTCGT
GCACACAGCCCAGCTTGGAGCGAACGACCTACACCGAACTGAGATACCTACAGCGTGAGCTATGAGAAAG
CGCCACGCTTCCCGAAGGGAGAAAGGCGGACAGGTATCCGGTAAGCGGCAGGGTCGGAACAGGAGAGCGC
ACGAGGGAGCTTCCAGGGGGAAACGCCTGGTATCTTTATAGTCCTGTCGGGTTTCGCCACCTCTGACTTG
AGCGTCGATTTTTGTGATGCTCGTCAGGGGGGCGGAGCCTATGGAAAAACGCCAGCAACGCGGCCTTTTT
ACGGTTCCTGGCCTTTTGCTGGCCTTTTGCTCACATGTTCTTTCCTGCGTTATCCCCTGATTCTGTGGAT
AACCGTATTACCGCCTTTGAGTGAGCTGATACCGCTCGCCGCAGCCGAACGACCGAGCGCAGCGAGTCAG
TGAGCGAGGAAGCGGAAGAGCGCCCAATACGCAAACCGCCTCTCCCCGCGCGTTGGCCGATTCATTAATG
CAGCTGGCACGACAGGTTTCCCGACTGGAAAGCGGGCAGTGAGCGCAACGCAATTAATACGCGTACCGCT
AGCCAGGAAGAGTTTGTAGAAACGCAAAAAGGCCATCCGTCAGGATGGCCTTCTGCTTAGTTTGATGCCT
GGCAGTTTATGGCGGGCGTCCTGCCCGCCACCCTCCGGGCCGTTGCTTCACAACGTTCAAATCCGCTCCC
GGCGGATTTGTCCTACTCAGGAGAGCGTTCACCGACAAACAACAGATAAAACGAAAGGCCCAGTCTTCCG
ACTGAGCCTTTCGTTTTATTTGATGCCT
Features (pLannotate 1.2.2; 12 found; start..end, strand, type, name):
     38..74      -  CDS            lacZα (fragment): LacZα fragment of β-galactosidase; lacZ fragment
     91..186     +  protein_bind   attL3: mutant version of attL; recombination site for the Gateway® LR reaction LR Clonase™
    189..1934    +  CDS            ABCB9 (fragment): ABCB9_HUMAN - Also known as KIAA1520 From Homo sapiens (Human).
   1978..2077    -  protein_bind   attL2: mutant version of attL; recombination site for the Gateway® LR reaction LR Clonase™
   2095..2113    -  promoter       T7 promoter: promoter for bacteriophage T7 RNA polymerase
   2303..2326    +  promoter       Pc promoter (fragment): intI1 (promoter lies within the coding sequence); class 1 integron promoter
   2502..2558    +  CDS            GmR (fragment): gentamycin acetyltransferase; aacC1; confers resistance to gentamycin
   2565..3356    +  CDS            SmR: aminoglycoside adenylyltransferase (Murphy, 1985); aadA; confers resistance to spectinomycin and streptomycin
   3449..4037    +  rep_origin     ori: high-copy-number ColE1/pMB1/pBR322/pUC origin of replication
   4220..4312    +  CDS            lacI (fragment): lac repressor; lacI; The lac repressor binds to the lac operator to inhibit transcription in E. coli. This inhibition can be relieved by adding lactose or isopropyl-β-D-thiogalactopyranoside (IPTG).
   4367..4394    -  terminator     rrnB T2 terminator: transcription terminator T2 from the E. coli rrnB gene
   4526..4569    +  terminator     rrnB T1 terminator: Escherichia coli rrnB; transcription terminator T1 from the E. coli rrnB gene
