[The description below was written by a language model from this plasmid's Addgene catalogue record and pLannotate feature annotations shown in this document.]
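Description:
pDONR223_ABCB9_WT_V5 is a Gateway entry clone built in the Invitrogen pDONR223 backbone, carrying the human ABCB9 open reading frame (also known as TAPL, an ABC-family transporter). It is a small (about 4.6 kb) bacterial plasmid maintained at high copy through a ColE1/pUC-type origin and selected with spectinomycin via the aadA (SmR) aminoglycoside adenylyltransferase gene, which appears to be driven by a class 1 integron Pc promoter fragment. Short remnants of lacZα, lacI and a gentamicin-resistance gene are annotated in the backbone, along with rrnB T1 and T2 terminators that insulate the cloning site from read-through transcription.

The ABCB9 coding sequence sits between two attL recombination sites (annotated as attL3 and attL2), so it can be moved by an LR Clonase reaction into any compatible destination vector. The entry clone has no promoter for expressing the insert; a T7 promoter lies just outside one attL site, facing the insert on the opposite strand. The ORF is in the "open" configuration, with no stop codon directly after the insert, which allows in-frame C-terminal fusion to a tag supplied by the destination vector. The "V5" in the name presumably refers to this, although no V5 tag is annotated in this plasmid. Despite the "WT" label, the record notes differences from the GenBank reference: altered residues around positions 582–595 and deletion of residues 597–681, consistent with the annotation of ABCB9 as a fragment.

The clone belongs to the Target Accelerator Plasmid Collection and served as an overexpression control in gene expression analyses associated with high-throughput phenotyping of lung cancer somatic mutations.
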