Addgene plasmid #82946: pDONR223_ABCB9_WT_V5
Purpose: Gateway Donor vector containing ABCB9, used as an over expression control for gene expression analysis. Part of the Target Accelerator Plasmid Collection.
Depositing lab: Jesse Boehm & Matthew Meyerson & David Root. Depositing organization: Broad Institute. Publication: High-throughput Phenotyping of Lung Cancer Somatic Mutations. Berger AH, Brooks AN, Wu X, Shrestha Y, Chouinard C, Piccioni F, Bagul M, Kamburov A, Imielinski M, Hogstrom L, Zhu C, Yang X, Pantel S, Sakai R, Watson J, Kaplan N, Campbell JD, Singh S, Root DE, Narayan R, Natoli T, Lahr DL, Tirosh I, Tamayo P, Getz G, Wong B, Doench J, Subramanian A, Golub TR, Meyerson M, Boehm JS. Cancer Cell. 2016 Aug 8;30(2):214-28. doi: 10.1016/j.ccell.2016.06.022. Epub 2016 Jul 28. PubMed 27478040.
Backbone
  Vector backbone: pDONR223
  Backbone manufacturer: Invitrogen
  Vector type: Gateway Entry vector
Growth in bacteria
  Bacterial resistance: Spectinomycin, 50 μg/mL
  Growth temperature: 37°C
  Growth strain: DH5alpha
  Copy number: High Copy
Gene/Insert
  Gene/Insert name: ABCB9
  Species: H. sapiens (human)
  Mutation: AA 582- 590 VCARAWATL; AA 592-595 RPFC, AA 597-681 deleted compared to GenBank
  GenBank ID: NM_001243014
  Entrez Gene: ABCB9 (a.k.a. EST122234, TAPL)
  Promoter: None
  Cloning method: Gateway Cloning
  Sequencing primers: 5′ M13pUC-fwd; 3′ M13-Rev
Terms and licenses: Academic/Nonprofit Terms; Industry Terms: Not Available to Industry
Depositor comments: Open state: NO stop codon immediately follows insert
How to cite: pDONR223_ABCB9_WT_V5 was a gift from Jesse Boehm & Matthew Meyerson & David Root (Addgene plasmid # 82946 ; http://n2t.net/addgene:82946 ; RRID:Addgene_82946)
