>Addgene plasmid #82946 | pDONR223_ABCB9_WT_V5 | depositor partial sequence | sequence record 162611 | Insert sequence
ATGCGGCTGTGGAAGGCGGTGGTGGTGACTTTGGCCTTCATGAGTGTGGACATCTGCGTGACCACGGCCA
TCTATGTCTTCAGCCACCTGGACCGCAGCCTCCTGGAGGACATCCGCCACTTCAACATCTTTGACTCGGT
GCTGGATCTCTGGGCAGCCTGCCTGTACCGCAGCTGCCTGCTGCTGGGAGCCACCATTGGTGTGGCCAAG
AACAGTGCGCTGGGGCCCCGGCGGCTGCGGGCCTCGTGGCTGGTCATCACCCTCGTGTGCCTCTTCGTGG
GCATCTATGCCATGGTGAAGCTGCTGCTCTTCTCAGAGGTGCGCAGGCCCATCCGGGACCCCTGGTTTTG
GGCCCTGTTCGTGTGGACGTACATTTCACTCGGCGCATCCTTCCTGCTCTGGTGGCTGCTGTCCACCGTG
CGGCCAGGCACCCAGGCCCTGGAGCCAGGGGCGGCCACCGAGGCTGAGGGCTTCCCTGGGAGCGGCCGGC
CACCGCCCGAGCAGGCGTCTGGGGCCACGCTGCAGAAGCTGCTCTCCTACACCAAGCCCGACGTGGCCTT
CCTCGTGGCCGCCTCCTTCTTCCTCATCGTGGCAGCTCTGGGAGAGACCTTCCTGCCCTACTACACGGGC
CGCGCCATTGATGGCATCGTCATCCAGAAAAGCATGGATCAGTTCAGCACGGCTGTCGTCATCGTGTGCC
TGCTGGCCATTGGCAGCTCATTTGCCGCAGGTATTCGGGGCGGCATTTTTACCCTCATATTTGCCAGACT
GAACATTCGCCTTCGAAACTGTCTCTTCCGCTCACTGGTGTCCCAGGAGACAAGCTTCTTTGATGAGAAC
CGCACAGGGGACCTCATCTCCCGCCTGACCTCGGACACCACCATGGTCAGCGACCTGGTCTCCCAGAACA
TCAATGTCTTCCTGCGGAACACAGTCAAGGTCACGGGCGTGGTGGTCTTCATGTTCAGCCTCTCATGGCA
GCTCTCCTTGGTCACCTTCATGGGCTTCCCCATCATCATGATGGTGTCCAACATCTACGGCAAGTACTAC
AAGAGGCTCTCCAAAGAGGTCCAGAATGCCCTGGCCAGAGCGAGCAACACGGCGGAGGAGACCATCAGTG
CCATGAAGACTGTCCGGAGCTTCGCCAATGAGGAGGAGGAGGCAGAGGTGTACCTGCGGAAGCTGCAGCA
GGTGTACAAGCTGAACAGGAAGGAGGCAGCTGCCTACATGTACTACGTCTGGGGCAGCGGGCTCACACTG
CTGGTGGTCCAGGTCAGCATCCTCTACTACGGGGGCCACCTTGTCATCTCAGGCCAGATGACCAGCGGCA
ACCTCATCGCCTTCATCATCTACGAGTTTGTCCTGGGAGATTGTATGGAGTCCGTGGGCTCCGTCTACAG
TGGCCTGATGCAGGGAGTGGGGGCTGCTGAGAAGGTGTTCGAGTTCATCGACCGGCAGCCGACCATGGTG
CACGATGGCAGCTTGGCCCCCGACCACCTGGAGGGCCGGGTGGACTTTGAGAATGTGACCTTCACCTACC
GCACTCGGCCCCACACCCAGGTCCTGCAGAATGTCTCCTTCAGCCTGTCCCCCGGCAAGGTGACGGCCCT
GGTGGGGCCCTCGGGCAGTGGGAAGAGCTCCTGTGTCAACATCCTGGAGAACTTCTACCCCCTGGAGGGG
GGCCGGGTGCTGCTGGACGGCAAGCCCATCAGCGCCTACGACCACAAGTACTTGCACCGTGTGGTATGTG
CACGGGCCTGGGCCACACTTCTCCGCCCTTTCTGCATC
